Addgene plasmid #143014: TFORF0135
Purpose: Lentiviral vector for overexpressing transcription factor ORFs with unique 24-bp barcodes. Barcodes facilitate identification of transcription factors in pooled screens.
Depositing lab: Feng Zhang. Depositing organization: Broad Institute. Publication: A transcription factor atlas of directed differentiation. Joung J, Ma S, Tay T, Geiger-Schuller KR, Kirchgatterer PC, Verdine VK, Guo B, Arias-Garcia MA, Allen WE, Singh A, Kuksenko O, Abudayyeh OO, Gootenberg JS, Fu Z, Macrae RK, Buenrostro JD, Regev A, Zhang F. Cell. 2023 Jan 5;186(1):209-229.e26. doi: 10.1016/j.cell.2022.11.026. PubMed 36608654.
Backbone
  Vector backbone: pLX_TRC317
  Backbone manufacturer: Broad Institute Genetic Perturbation Platform
  Backbone size w/o insert (bp): 8264
  Vector type: Mammalian Expression, Lentiviral
  Selectable markers: Puromycin
Growth in bacteria
  Bacterial resistance: Ampicillin, 100 μg/mL
  Growth temperature: 37°C
  Growth strain: NEB Stable
  Copy number: High Copy
Gene/Insert
  Gene/Insert name: ZNF780A
  Species: H. sapiens (human)
  Insert size (bp): 2027
  Entrez Gene: ZNF780A (a.k.a. ZNF780)
  Promoter: EF1a
  Cloning method: Unknown
  Sequencing primers: 5′ GGGTGGAGACTGAAGTTAGGCCAG; 3′ CACATAGCGTAAAAGGAGCAACATAG
Terms and licenses: Academic/Nonprofit Terms; Industry Terms: Not Available to Industry
Depositor comments: XM_017026617,XM_017026618,XM_017026619,NM_001010880,NM_001142578,ENST00000340963,ENST00000595687 . The transcription factor ORF portion of this plasmid was synthesized by Genewiz. Please test multiple small colonies in case of plasmid recombination. To make this collection available in a timely manner, a portion of this collection was not fully sequenced by Addgene. If an Addgene verified full plasmid sequence is not available, please contact us prior to placing an order to request the full sequence.
How to cite: TFORF0135 was a gift from Feng Zhang (Addgene plasmid # 143014 ; http://n2t.net/addgene:143014 ; RRID:Addgene_143014)
