[The description below was written by a language model from this plasmid's Addgene catalogue record and pLannotate feature annotations shown in this document.]
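Description:
TFORF0135 is a lentiviral mammalian expression plasmid built on the pLX_TRC317 backbone and carrying the human zinc-finger gene ZNF780A as its open reading frame. It belongs to a barcoded transcription factor ORF collection in which each clone carries a unique 24-bp barcode, so that the overexpressed factor can be identified by sequencing in pooled screens. In bacteria the plasmid is maintained by a high-copy ColE1/pUC-type origin and selected with ampicillin through the β-lactamase gene. An f1 origin and remnants of a lacZα/lac promoter cloning region flanked by T7 and T3 promoters are also present in the backbone. The record notes a risk of recombination during propagation, which is a typical concern for LTR-containing vectors.

The transfer cassette follows a third-generation, self-inactivating design. An RSV promoter fused to a truncated HIV-1 5' LTR drives genomic RNA production, followed by the Ψ packaging signal with a gag fragment, the RRE for Rev-dependent export, and a ΔU3 3' LTR with a downstream SV40 polyadenylation signal. Within the provirus, an SV40 early promoter/origin drives puromycin N-acetyltransferase for selection of transduced cells. This is followed by a cPPT/CTS element and then the EF-1α promoter, which drives ZNF780A. The automated annotation labels only the first part of the roughly 2 kb insert as ZNF780A, and the barcode itself is not annotated. It presumably lies in the unannotated stretch between the ORF and the WPRE, near a short U6 promoter fragment. The WPRE enhances transcript stability and expression. The construct is intended for stable overexpression of ZNF780A, individually or in pooled transcription factor screens such as directed differentiation studies.
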