Features (pLannotate 1.2.2; 31 found; start..end, strand, type, name):
      5..231     +  promoter       RSV promoter: Rous sarcoma virus enhancer/promoter
    232..412     +  LTR            5' LTR (truncated): truncated 5' long terminal repeat (LTR) from HIV-1
    459..584     +  misc_feature   HIV-1 Ψ: packaging signal of human immunodeficiency virus type 1
    568..931     +  CDS            HIV-1 gag (fragment): gag protein from human immunodeficiency virus 1; gag
   1077..1310    +  misc_feature   RRE: The Rev response element (RRE) of HIV-1 allows for Rev-dependent mRNA export from the nucleus to the cytoplasm.
   1687..1713    +  CDS            Rev (fragment): human immunodeficiency virus 1 (HIV-1) Rev protein; rev; enhances nuclear export of unspliced and incompletely spliced viral mRNAs
   1720..1743    +  promoter       SV40 promoter (fragment): SV40 early promoter
   1744..1815    +  promoter       SV40 promoter (fragment): SV40 enhancer and early promoter
   1839..1974    +  rep_origin     SV40 ori: SV40 origin of replication
   2020..2616    +  CDS            PuroR (fragment): puromycin N-acetyltransferase; pac from Streptomyces; confers resistance to puromycin
   2665..2782    +  misc_feature   cPPT/CTS: central polypurine tract and central termination sequence of HIV-1
   2847..2913    +  CDS            small t antigen (fragment): SV40 (simian virus 40) small t antigen
   2920..4098    +  promoter       EF-1α promoter: strong constitutive promoter for human elongation factor EF-1α
   4115..4684    +  CDS            ZNF780A (fragment): Z780A_HUMAN - Experimental evidence at protein level: Swiss-Prot protein existence level 1. May be involved in transcriptional regulation. From Homo sapiens (Human).
   6053..6106    +  promoter       U6 promoter (fragment): RNA polymerase III promoter for human U6 snRNA
   6148..6736    +  misc_feature   WPRE: woodchuck hepatitis virus posttranscriptional regulatory element
   6787..6806    +  misc_feature   cPPT/CTS (fragment): central polypurine tract and central termination sequence of HIV-1
   6808..7041    +  LTR            3' LTR (ΔU3): self-inactivating 3' long terminal repeat (LTR) from HIV-1
   7119..7240    +  polyA_signal   SV40 poly(A) signal: SV40 polyadenylation signal
   7280..7415    +  rep_origin     SV40 ori: SV40 origin of replication
   7436..7454    -  promoter       T7 promoter: promoter for bacteriophage T7 RNA polymerase
   7462..7617    +  CDS            lacZα (fragment): LacZα fragment of β-galactosidase; lacZ fragment
   7622..8050    +  rep_origin     f1 ori (sequence partly withheld): f1 bacteriophage origin of replication; arrow indicates direction of (+) strand synthesis
   8103..8207    +  promoter       AmpR promoter: bla
   8208..9068    +  CDS            AmpR: β-lactamase; bla; confers resistance to ampicillin, carbenicillin, and related antibiotics
   9239..9827    +  rep_origin     ori: high-copy-number ColE1/pMB1/pBR322/pUC origin of replication
  10010..10102   +  CDS            lacI (fragment): lac repressor; lacI; The lac repressor binds to the lac operator to inhibit transcription in E. coli. This inhibition can be relieved by adding lactose or isopropyl-β-D-thiogalactopyranoside (IPTG).
  10115..10136   +  protein_bind   CAP binding site: CAP binding activates transcription in the presence of cAMP. E. coli catabolite activator protein
  10151..10181   +  promoter       lac promoter: promoter for the E. coli lac operon
  10189..10205   +  protein_bind   lac operator: The lac repressor binds to the lac operator to inhibit transcription in E. coli. This inhibition can be relieved by adding lactose or isopropyl-β-D-thiogalactopyranoside (IPTG). lac repressor encoded by lacI
  10250..10268   +  promoter       T3 promoter: promoter for bacteriophage T3 RNA polymerase
>Addgene plasmid #143014 | TFORF0135 | addgene full sequence | sequence record 399072 | Addgene NGS Result
TTAATGTAGTCTTATGCAATACTCTTGTAGTCTTGCAACATGGTAACGATGAGTTAGCAACATGCCTTAC
AAGGAGAGAAAAAGCACCGTGCATGCCGATTGGTGGAAGTAAGGTGGTACGATCGTGCCTTATTAGGAAG
GCAACAGACGGGTCTGACATGGATTGGACGAACCACTGAATTGCCGCATTGCAGAGATATTGTATTTAAG
TGCCTAGCTCGATACATAAACGGGTCTCTCTGGTTAGACCAGATCTGAGCCTGGGAGCTCTCTGGCTAAC
TAGGGAACCCACTGCTTAAGCCTCAATAAAGCTTGCCTTGAGTGCTTCAAGTAGTGTGTGCCCGTCTGTT
GTGTGACTCTGGTAACTAGAGATCCCTCAGACCCTTTTAGTCAGTGTGGAAAATCTCTAGCAGTGGCGCC
CGAACAGGGACTTGAAAGCGAAAGGGAAACCAGAGGAGCTCTCTCGACGCAGGACTCGGCTTGCTGAAGC
GCGCACGGCAAGAGGCGAGGGGCGGCGACTGGTGAGTACGCCAAAAATTTTGACTAGCGGAGGCTAGAAG
GAGAGAGATGGGTGCGAGAGCGTCAGTATTAAGCGGGGGAGAATTAGATCGCGATGGGAAAAAATTCGGT
TAAGGCCAGGGGGAAAGAAAAAATATAAATTAAAACATATAGTATGGGCAAGCAGGGAGCTAGAACGATT
CGCAGTTAATCCTGGCCTGTTAGAAACATCAGAAGGCTGTAGACAAATACTGGGACAGCTACAACCATCC
CTTCAGACAGGATCAGAAGAACTTAGATCATTATATAATACAGTAGCAACCCTCTATTGTGTGCATCAAA
GGATAGAGATAAAAGACACCAAGGAAGCTTTAGACAAGATAGAGGAAGAGCAAAACAAAAGTAAGACCAC
CGCACAGCAAGCGGCCGCTGATCTTCAGACCTGGAGGAGGAGATATGAGGGACAATTGGAGAAGTGAATT
ATATAAATATAAAGTAGTAAAAATTGAACCATTAGGAGTAGCACCCACCAAGGCAAAGAGAAGAGTGGTG
CAGAGAGAAAAAAGAGCAGTGGGAATAGGAGCTTTGTTCCTTGGGTTCTTGGGAGCAGCAGGAAGCACTA
TGGGCGCAGCGTCAATGACGCTGACGGTACAGGCCAGACAATTATTGTCTGGTATAGTGCAGCAGCAGAA
CAATTTGCTGAGGGCTATTGAGGCGCAACAGCATCTGTTGCAACTCACAGTCTGGGGCATCAAGCAGCTC
CAGGCAAGAATCCTGGCTGTGGAAAGATACCTAAAGGATCAACAGCTCCTGGGGATTTGGGGTTGCTCTG
GAAAACTCATTTGCACCACTGCTGTGCCTTGGAATGCTAGTTGGAGTAATAAATCTCTGGAACAGATTTG
GAATCACACGACCTGGATGGAGTGGGACAGAGAAATTAACAATTACACAAGCTTAATACACTCCTTAATT
GAAGAATCGCAAAACCAGCAAGAAAAGAATGAACAAGAATTATTGGAATTAGATAAATGGGCAAGTTTGT
GGAATTGGTTTAACATAACAAATTGGCTGTGGTATATAAAATTATTCATAATGATAGTAGGAGGCTTGGT
AGGTTTAAGAATAGTTTTTGCTGTACTTTCTATAGTGAATAGAGTTAGGCAGGGATATTCACCATTATCG
TTTCAGACCCACCTCCCAACCCCGAGGGGACCCATGCATTGCATCTCAATTAGTCAGCAACCAGGTGTGG
AAAGTCCCCAGGCTCCCCAGCAGGCAGAAGTATGCAAAGCATGCGTCTCAATTAGTCAGCAACCATAGTC
CCGCCCCTAACTCCGCCCATCCCGCCCCTAACTCCGCCCAGTTCCGCCCATTCTCCGCCCCATGGCTGAC
TAATTTTTTTTATTTATGCAGAGGCCGAGGCCGCCTCGGCCTCTGAGCTATTCCAGAAGTAGTGAGGAGG
CTTTTTTGGAGGCCTAGGCTTTTGCAAAAAGCTTTCTAGAGGTACCACCGGAGCTTACCATGACCGAGTA
CAAGCCCACGGTGCGCCTCGCCACCCGCGACGACGTCCCCAGGGCCGTACGCACCCTCGCCGCCGCGTTC
GCCGACTACCCCGCCACGCGCCACACCGTCGATCCGGACCGCCACATCGAGCGGGTCACCGAGCTGCAAG
AACTCTTCCTCACGCGCGTCGGGCTCGACATCGGCAAGGTGTGGGTCGCGGACGACGGCGCCGCCGTGGC
GGTCTGGACCACGCCGGAGAGCGTCGAAGCGGGGGCGGTGTTCGCCGAGATCGGCCCGCGCATGGCCGAG
TTGAGCGGTTCCCGGCTGGCCGCGCAGCAACAGATGGAAGGCCTCCTGGCGCCGCACCGGCCCAAGGAGC
CCGCGTGGTTCCTGGCCACCGTCGGCGTCTCGCCCGACCACCAGGGCAAGGGTCTGGGCAGCGCCGTCGT
GCTCCCCGGAGTGGAGGCGGCCGAGCGCGCCGGGGTGCCCGCCTTCCTGGAGACCTCCGCGCCCCGCAAC
CTCCCCTTCTACGAGCGGCTCGGCTTCACCGTCACCGCCGACGTCGAGGTGCCCGAAGGACCGCGCACCT
GGTGCATGACCCGCAAGCCCGGTGCCAGTTAACGAATTCTAGATCTTGAGACAAATGGCAGTATTCATCC
ACAATTTTAAAAGAAAAGGGGGGATTGGGGGGTACAGTGCAGGGGAAAGAATAGTAGACATAATAGCAAC
AGACATACAAACTAAAGAATTACAAAAACAAATTACAAAAATTCAAAATTTTCGGGTTTATTACAGGGAC
AGCAGAGATCCACTTTGGCGCCGGCTCGAGGCCTGCAGGTGCAAAGATGGATAAAGTTTTAAACAGAGAG
GAATCTTTGCAGCTAATGGACCTTCTAGGTCTTGAAAGGAGTGGGAATTGGCTCCGGTGCCCGTCAGTGG
GCAGAGCGCACATCGCCCACAGTCCCCGAGAAGTTGGGGGGAGGGGTCGGCAATTGAACCGGTGCCTAGA
GAAGGTGGCGCGGGGTAAACTGGGAAAGTGATGTCGTGTACTGGCTCCGCCTTTTTCCCGAGGGTGGGGG
AGAACCGTATATAAGTGCAGTAGTCGCCGTGAACGTTCTTTTTCGCAACGGGTTTGCCGCCAGAACACAG
GTAAGTGCCGTGTGTGGTTCCCGCGGGCCTGGCCTCTTTACGGGTTATGGCCCTTGCGTGCCTTGAATTA
CTTCCACCTGGCTGCAGTACGTGATTCTTGATCCCGAGCTTCGGGTTGGAAGTGGGTGGGAGAGTTCGAG
GCCTTGCGCTTAAGGAGCCCCTTCGCCTCGTGCTTGAGTTGAGGCCTGGCCTGGGCGCTGGGGCCGCCGC
GTGCGAATCTGGTGGCACCTTCGCGCCTGTCTCGCTGCTTTCGATAAGTCTCTAGCCATTTAAAATTTTT
GATGACCTGCTGCGACGCTTTTTTTCTGGCAAGATAGTCTTGTAAATGCGGGCCAAGATCTGCACACTGG
TATTTCGGTTTTTGGGGCCGCGGGCGGCGACGGGGCCCGTGCGTCCCAGCGCACATGTTCGGCGAGGCGG
GGCCTGCGAGCGCGGCCACCGAGAATCGGACGGGGGTAGTCTCAAGCTGGCCGGCCTGCTCTGGTGCCTG
GCCTCGCGCCGCCGTGTATCGCCCCGCCCTGGGCGGCAAGGCTGGCCCGGTCGGCACCAGTTGCGTGAGC
GGAAAGATGGCCGCTTCCCGGCCCTGCTGCAGGGAGCTCAAAATGGAGGACGCGGCGCTCGGGAGAGCGG
GCGGGTGAGTCACCCACACAAAGGAAAAGGGCCTTTCCGTCCTCAGCCGTCGCTTCATGTGACTCCACGG
AGTACCGGGCGCCGTCCAGGCACCTCGATTAGTTCTCGAGCTTTTGGAGTACGTCGTCTTTAGGTTGGGG
GGAGGGGTTTTATGCGATGGAGTTTCCCCACACTGAGTGGGTGGAGACTGAAGTTAGGCCAGCTTGGCAC
TTGATGTAATTCTCCTTGGAATTTGCCCTTTTTGAGTTTGGATCTTGGTTCATTCTCAAGCCTCAGACAG
TGGTTCAAAGTTTTTTTCTTCCATTTCAGGTGTCGTGAGGCTAGCACCGCCACCATGGTCCATGGATCAG
TGACATTCAGGGATGTGGCCATTGACTTCTCTCAGGAGGAGTGGGAGTGCCTGCAGCCTGATCAGAGGAC
CTTGTACAGGGATGTGATGTTGGAGAACTACAGCCACCTGATCTCACTGGGAAGTTCCATTTCTAAACCA
GATGTAATTACGTTACTAGAGCAAGAGAAAGAGCCCTGGATGGTTGTAAGGAAAGAAACAAGCAGACGGT
ATCCAGATTTGGAGTTAAAATATGGACCTGAGAAAGTATCTCCAGAAAATGATACCTCTGAAGTAAATTT
ACCCAAACAGGTTATAAAGCAAATAAGTACAACTCTTGGCATTGAGGCCTTTTATTTTAGAAATGACTCA
GAATATAGACAATTTGAGGGACTACAGGGATATCAAGAAGGAAATATCAATCAAAAGATGATCAGCTATG
AAAAACTGCCTACTCATACTCCTCATGCTTCTCTTATTTGCAATACACATAAACCGTATGAATGTAAGGA
ATGTGGGAAATACTTTAGTCGTAGTGCAAATCTTATTCAGCATCAGAGTATTCATACTGGAGAGAAACCC
TTTGAATGTAAGGAGTGTGGGAAAGCCTTTCGACTTCACATACAATTTACTCGACATCAGAAATTTCATA
CTGGTGAGAAACCTTTTGAATGTAACGAATGTGGAAAGGCCTTTAGTCTTCTTACCCTGCTTAATCGCCA
TAAGAACATTCACACAGGTGAGAAACTGTTTGAATGTAAGGAATGTGGGAAGTCCTTTAATCGTAGCTCA
AACCTTGTTCAACATCAGAGTATTCATTCTGGTGTAAAACCATATGAATGTAAGGAGTGTGGGAAAGGCT
TTAATCGTGGTGCACACCTTATTCAGCATCAGAAAATTCATTCCAATGAGAAACCCTTTGTATGTAAGGA
ATGTGGGATGGCCTTTCGATATCATTACCAACTTATTGAACATTGCCAAATTCATACTGGTGAGAAACCC
TTTGAATGTAAAGAATGTGGAAAGGCGTTTACTCTTCTGACAAAGCTTGTTCGACATCAGAAGATTCATA
CTGGTGAGAAACCCTTTGAATGCAGGGAATGTGGGAAGGCCTTTAGTCTTCTCAACCAGCTTAATCGCCA
TAAGAACATTCACACAGGTGAAAAACCGTTTGAATGTAAGGAATGTGGGAAGTCCTTTAATCGTAGCTCA
AACCTTGTTCAACATCAGAGTATTCATGCTGGTATAAAACCATATGAATGTAAGGAGTGTGGGAAAGGCT
TTAATCGTGGTGCACACCTTATTCAGCATCAGAAAATTCATTCCAATGAGAAACCTTTTGTATGTAGGGA
ATGTGAGATGGCCTTTAGATATCATTGCCAACTTATTGAACATTCTCGAATTCATACTGGTGACAAGCCA
TTTGAATGTCAAGACTGTGGGAAGGCCTTCAATCGTGGCTCAAGCCTTGTTCAACATCAGAGTATTCACA
CTGGTGAGAAGCCCTATGAATGTAAGGAGTGTGGGAAGGCTTTTAGACTTTACCTACAACTTTCCCAACA
TCAGAAAACTCACACAGGTGAAAAACCATTTGAATGTAAGGAATGTGGGAAATTCTTTCGTCGTGGTTCA
AATCTTAATCAACATCGAAGTATTCATACTGGAAAGAAACCCTTTGAATGTAAGGAATGTGGGAAAGCCT
TTCGACTTCATATGCACCTTATTCGACATCAGAAATTGCATACTGGTGAGAAACCCTTTGAATGTAAGGA
GTGTGGGAAAGCCTTTCGACTTCATATGCAACTTATTCGACATCAGAAATTGCATACTGGTGAGAAACCC
TTTGAATGTAAGGAATGTGGAAAGGTTTTTAGTCTTCCCACCCAGCTTAATCGCCATAAGAACATTCACA
CAGGTGAGAAGGCATCTTAGTAATGAACTAGTCCGTAACTTGAAAGTATTTCGATTTCTTGGCTTTATAT
ATCTTGTGGAAAGGACGACCGCACCGGGTGAATACTGGAACAACGCGTTAAGTCGACAATCAACCTCTGG
ATTACAAAATTTGTGAAAGATTGACTGGTATTCTTAACTATGTTGCTCCTTTTACGCTATGTGGATACGC
TGCTTTAATGCCTTTGTATCATGCTATTGCTTCCCGTATGGCTTTCATTTTCTCCTCCTTGTATAAATCC
TGGTTGCTGTCTCTTTATGAGGAGTTGTGGCCCGTTGTCAGGCAACGTGGCGTGGTGTGCACTGTGTTTG
CTGACGCAACCCCCACTGGTTGGGGCATTGCCACCACCTGTCAGCTCCTTTCCGGGACTTTCGCTTTCCC
CCTCCCTATTGCCACGGCGGAACTCATCGCCGCCTGCCTTGCCCGCTGCTGGACAGGGGCTCGGCTGTTG
GGCACTGACAATTCCGTGGTGTTGTCGGGGAAATCATCGTCCTTTCCTTGGCTGCTCGCCTGTGTTGCCA
CCTGGATTCTGCGCGGGACGTCCTTCTGCTACGTCCCTTCGGCCCTCAATCCAGCGGACCTTCCTTCCCG
CGGCCTGCTGCCGGCTCTGCGGCCTCTTCCGCGTCTTCGCCTTCGCCCTCAGACGAGTCGGATCTCCCTT
TGGGCCGCCTCCCCGCGTCGACTTTAAGACCAATGACTTACAAGGCAGCTGTAGATCTTAGCCACTTTTT
AAAAGAAAAGGGGGGACTGGAAGGGCTAATTCACTCCCAACGAAGACAAGATCTGCTTTTTGCTTGTACT
GGGTCTCTCTGGTTAGACCAGATCTGAGCCTGGGAGCTCTCTGGCTAACTAGGGAACCCACTGCTTAAGC
CTCAATAAAGCTTGCCTTGAGTGCTTCAAGTAGTGTGTGCCCGTCTGTTGTGTGACTCTGGTAACTAGAG
ATCCCTCAGACCCTTTTAGTCAGTGTGGAAAATCTCTAGCAGTACGTATAGTAGTTCATGTCATCTTATT
ATTCAGTATTTATAACTTGCAAAGAAATGAATATCAGAGAGTGAGAGGAACTTGTTTATTGCAGCTTATA
ATGGTTACAAATAAAGCAATAGCATCACAAATTTCACAAATAAAGCATTTTTTTCACTGCATTCTAGTTG
TGGTTTGTCCAAACTCATCAATGTATCTTATCATGTCTGGCTCTAGCTATCCCGCCCCTAACTCCGCCCA
TCCCGCCCCTAACTCCGCCCAGTTCCGCCCATTCTCCGCCCCATGGCTGACTAATTTTTTTTATTTATGC
AGAGGCCGAGGCCGCCTCGGCCTCTGAGCTATTCCAGAAGTAGTGAGGAGGCTTTTTTGGAGGCCTAGGG
ACGTACCCAATTCGCCCTATAGTGAGTCGTATTACGCGCGCTCACTGGCCGTCGTTTTACAACGTCGTGA
CTGGGAAAACCCTGGCGTTACCCAACTTAATCGCCTTGCAGCACATCCCCCTTTCGCCAGCTGGCGTAAT
AGCGAAGAGGCCCGCACCGATCGCCCTTCCCAACAGTTGCGCAGCCTGAATGGCGAATGGG
[124 nt withheld, positions 7622-7745]
C
[91 nt withheld, positions 7747-7837]
A
[49 nt withheld, positions 7839-7887]
CCTTTGACGTTGGAGTCCACGTTCTTT
[37 nt withheld, positions 7915-7951]
ACCCTATCTCGGTCTATTCTTTTGATTTATAAGGGATTTTGCCGATTTCGGCCTATTGGTTAAAAAATGA
GCTGATTTAACAAAAATTTAACGCGAATTTTAACAAAATATTAACGCTTACAATTTAGGTGGCACTTTTC
GGGGAAATGTGCGCGGAACCCCTATTTGTTTATTTTTCTAAATACATTCAAATATGTATCCGCTCATGAG
ACAATAACCCTGATAAATGCTTCAATAATATTGAAAAAGGAAGAGTATGAGTATTCAACATTTCCGTGTC
GCCCTTATTCCCTTTTTTGCGGCATTTTGCCTTCCTGTTTTTGCTCACCCAGAAACGCTGGTGAAAGTAA
AAGATGCTGAAGATCAGTTGGGTGCACGAGTGGGTTACATCGAACTGGATCTCAACAGCGGTAAGATCCT
TGAGAGTTTTCGCCCCGAAGAACGTTTTCCAATGATGAGCACTTTTAAAGTTCTGCTATGTGGCGCGGTA
TTATCCCGTATTGACGCCGGGCAAGAGCAACTCGGTCGCCGCATACACTATTCTCAGAATGACTTGGTTG
AGTACTCACCAGTCACAGAAAAGCATCTTACGGATGGCATGACAGTAAGAGAATTATGCAGTGCTGCCAT
AACCATGAGTGATAACACTGCGGCCAACTTACTTCTGACAACGATCGGAGGACCGAAGGAGCTAACCGCT
TTTTTGCACAACATGGGGGATCATGTAACTCGCCTTGATCGTTGGGAACCGGAGCTGAATGAAGCCATAC
CAAACGACGAGCGTGACACCACGATGCCTGTAGCAATGGCAACAACGTTGCGCAAACTATTAACTGGCGA
ACTACTTACTCTAGCTTCCCGGCAACAATTAATAGACTGGATGGAGGCGGATAAAGTTGCAGGACCACTT
CTGCGCTCGGCCCTTCCGGCTGGCTGGTTTATTGCTGATAAATCTGGAGCCGGTGAGCGTGGGTCTCGCG
GTATCATTGCAGCACTGGGGCCAGATGGTAAGCCCTCCCGTATCGTAGTTATCTACACGACGGGGAGTCA
GGCAACTATGGATGAACGAAATAGACAGATCGCTGAGATAGGTGCCTCACTGATTAAGCATTGGTAACTG
TCAGACCAAGTTTACTCATATATACTTTAGATTGATTTAAAACTTCATTTTTAATTTAAAAGGATCTAGG
TGAAGATCCTTTTTGATAATCTCATGACCAAAATCCCTTAACGTGAGTTTTCGTTCCACTGAGCGTCAGA
CCCCGTAGAAAAGATCAAAGGATCTTCTTGAGATCCTTTTTTTCTGCGCGTAATCTGCTGCTTGCAAACA
AAAAAACCACCGCTACCAGCGGTGGTTTGTTTGCCGGATCAAGAGCTACCAACTCTTTTTCCGAAGGTAA
CTGGCTTCAGCAGAGCGCAGATACCAAATACTGTTCTTCTAGTGTAGCCGTAGTTAGGCCACCACTTCAA
GAACTCTGTAGCACCGCCTACATACCTCGCTCTGCTAATCCTGTTACCAGTGGCTGCTGCCAGTGGCGAT
AAGTCGTGTCTTACCGGGTTGGACTCAAGACGATAGTTACCGGATAAGGCGCAGCGGTCGGGCTGAACGG
GGGGTTCGTGCACACAGCCCAGCTTGGAGCGAACGACCTACACCGAACTGAGATACCTACAGCGTGAGCT
ATGAGAAAGCGCCACGCTTCCCGAAGGGAGAAAGGCGGACAGGTATCCGGTAAGCGGCAGGGTCGGAACA
GGAGAGCGCACGAGGGAGCTTCCAGGGGGAAACGCCTGGTATCTTTATAGTCCTGTCGGGTTTCGCCACC
TCTGACTTGAGCGTCGATTTTTGTGATGCTCGTCAGGGGGGCGGAGCCTATGGAAAAACGCCAGCAACGC
GGCCTTTTTACGGTTCCTGGCCTTTTGCTGGCCTTTTGCTCACATGTTCTTTCCTGCGTTATCCCCTGAT
TCTGTGGATAACCGTATTACCGCCTTTGAGTGAGCTGATACCGCTCGCCGCAGCCGAACGACCGAGCGCA
GCGAGTCAGTGAGCGAGGAAGCGGAAGAGCGCCCAATACGCAAACCGCCTCTCCCCGCGCGTTGGCCGAT
TCATTAATGCAGCTGGCACGACAGGTTTCCCGACTGGAAAGCGGGCAGTGAGCGCAACGCAATTAATGTG
AGTTAGCTCACTCATTAGGCACCCCAGGCTTTACACTTTATGCTTCCGGCTCGTATGTTGTGTGGAATTG
TGAGCGGATAACAATTTCACACAGGAAACAGCTATGACCATGATTACGCCAAGCGCGCAATTAACCCTCA
CTAAAGGGAACAAAAGCTGGAGCTGCAAGC
