>Addgene plasmid #143014 | TFORF0135 | depositor partial sequence | sequence record 281180 | Insert
ACCGCCACCATGGTCCATGGATCAGTGACATTCAGGGATGTGGCCATTGACTTCTCTCAGGAGGAGTGGG
AGTGCCTGCAGCCTGATCAGAGGACCTTGTACAGGGATGTGATGTTGGAGAACTACAGCCACCTGATCTC
ACTGGGAAGTTCCATTTCTAAACCAGATGTAATTACGTTACTAGAGCAAGAGAAAGAGCCCTGGATGGTT
GTAAGGAAAGAAACAAGCAGACGGTATCCAGATTTGGAGTTAAAATATGGACCTGAGAAAGTATCTCCAG
AAAATGATACCTCTGAAGTAAATTTACCCAAACAGGTTATAAAGCAAATAAGTACAACTCTTGGCATTGA
GGCCTTTTATTTTAGAAATGACTCAGAATATAGACAATTTGAGGGACTACAGGGATATCAAGAAGGAAAT
ATCAATCAAAAGATGATCAGCTATGAAAAACTGCCTACTCATACTCCTCATGCTTCTCTTATTTGCAATA
CACATAAACCGTATGAATGTAAGGAATGTGGGAAATACTTTAGTCGTAGTGCAAATCTTATTCAGCATCA
GAGTATTCATACTGGAGAGAAACCCTTTGAATGTAAGGAGTGTGGGAAAGCCTTTCGACTTCACATACAA
TTTACTCGACATCAGAAATTTCATACTGGTGAGAAACCTTTTGAATGTAACGAATGTGGAAAGGCCTTTA
GTCTTCTTACCCTGCTTAATCGCCATAAGAACATTCACACAGGTGAGAAACTGTTTGAATGTAAGGAATG
TGGGAAGTCCTTTAATCGTAGCTCAAACCTTGTTCAACATCAGAGTATTCATTCTGGTGTAAAACCATAT
GAATGTAAGGAGTGTGGGAAAGGCTTTAATCGTGGTGCACACCTTATTCAGCATCAGAAAATTCATTCCA
ATGAGAAACCCTTTGTATGTAAGGAATGTGGGATGGCCTTTCGATATCATTACCAACTTATTGAACATTG
CCAAATTCATACTGGTGAGAAACCCTTTGAATGTAAAGAATGTGGAAAGGCGTTTACTCTTCTGACAAAG
CTTGTTCGACATCAGAAGATTCATACTGGTGAGAAACCCTTTGAATGCAGGGAATGTGGGAAGGCCTTTA
GTCTTCTCAACCAGCTTAATCGCCATAAGAACATTCACACAGGTGAAAAACCGTTTGAATGTAAGGAATG
TGGGAAGTCCTTTAATCGTAGCTCAAACCTTGTTCAACATCAGAGTATTCATGCTGGTATAAAACCATAT
GAATGTAAGGAGTGTGGGAAAGGCTTTAATCGTGGTGCACACCTTATTCAGCATCAGAAAATTCATTCCA
ATGAGAAACCTTTTGTATGTAGGGAATGTGAGATGGCCTTTAGATATCATTGCCAACTTATTGAACATTC
TCGAATTCATACTGGTGACAAGCCATTTGAATGTCAAGACTGTGGGAAGGCCTTCAATCGTGGCTCAAGC
CTTGTTCAACATCAGAGTATTCACACTGGTGAGAAGCCCTATGAATGTAAGGAGTGTGGGAAGGCTTTTA
GACTTTACCTACAACTTTCCCAACATCAGAAAACTCACACAGGTGAAAAACCATTTGAATGTAAGGAATG
TGGGAAATTCTTTCGTCGTGGTTCAAATCTTAATCAACATCGAAGTATTCATACTGGAAAGAAACCCTTT
GAATGTAAGGAATGTGGGAAAGCCTTTCGACTTCATATGCACCTTATTCGACATCAGAAATTGCATACTG
GTGAGAAACCCTTTGAATGTAAGGAGTGTGGGAAAGCCTTTCGACTTCATATGCAACTTATTCGACATCA
GAAATTGCATACTGGTGAGAAACCCTTTGAATGTAAGGAATGTGGAAAGGTTTTTAGTCTTCCCACCCAG
CTTAATCGCCATAAGAACATTCACACAGGTGAGAAGGCATCTTAGTAATGAACTAGTCCGTAACTTGAAA
GTATTTCGATTTCTTGGCTTTATATATCTTGTGGAAAGGACGACCGCACCGGGTGAATACTGGAACA
