>Addgene plasmid #143014 | TFORF0135 | depositor partial sequence | sequence record 281181 | Barcode
CCGCACCGGGTGAATACTGGAACA
